Addgene plasmid #126360: pGWB14-LYX142
Purpose: With a Nicotiana benthamiana transcription factor in PGWB14 backbone, for Agrobacterium mediated transient or stable expression corresponding transcription factor fused with a C-terminal HA tag.
Depositing lab: Silin Zhong. Depositing organization: Chinese University of Hong Kong.
Backbone
  Vector backbone: pGWB14
  Vector type: Plant Expression
  Selectable markers: Hygromycin
Growth in bacteria
  Bacterial resistance: Kanamycin, 50 μg/mL
  Growth temperature: 37°C
  Growth strain: DH5alpha
  Copy number: Low Copy
Gene/Insert
  Gene/Insert name: Niben101Scf01950g02001.1
  Species: Nicotiana benthamiana
  Promoter: CaMV 35S
  Tag / fusion protein: HA (C terminal on insert)
  Cloning method: Gibson Cloning
Terms and licenses: Academic/Nonprofit Terms; Industry Terms: Not Available to Industry
How to cite: pGWB14-LYX142 was a gift from Silin Zhong (Addgene plasmid # 126360 ; http://n2t.net/addgene:126360 ; RRID:Addgene_126360)
