[The description below was written by a language model from this plasmid's Addgene catalogue record and pLannotate feature annotations shown in this document.]
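Description:
pGWB14-LYX142 is a plant expression binary vector built on the pGWB14 backbone and intended for Agrobacterium-mediated transient or stable expression of a Nicotiana benthamiana transcription factor (gene model Niben101Scf01950g02001.1). It is a large (about 15.5 kb), low-copy plasmid. It replicates through the broad-host-range IncP system (oriV with the trfA replication protein), which lets it be maintained in both E. coli and Agrobacterium, and it carries an incP oriT with traJ for mobilisation. Bacterial selection is by kanamycin (aphA-3). The backbone also contains remnants such as tetR/tetA fragments, an IS1 element and partial ColE1 origin sequence, which appear to be vestigial.

Between the nopaline-type right and left T-DNA borders, the annotation shows three cassettes. In the main one, a CaMV 35S promoter drives the transcription factor coding sequence, which is flanked by attB1 and attB2 Gateway sites, although the record lists Gibson cloning as the method. The coding sequence is fused at its C terminus to a 3xHA epitope tag and is terminated by the NOS terminator. Part of the insert resembles Arabidopsis SPL3, suggesting an SBP-box (SPL) family DNA-binding protein, though the record does not state the family. A second cassette, not mentioned in the catalogue fields, uses the 35S promoter and CaMV poly(A) signal to express the tomato bushy stunt virus P19 silencing suppressor, which typically boosts transgene expression in agroinfiltrated leaves. The third is a 35S-driven hygromycin phosphotransferase gene with a NOS terminator for selecting stably transformed plants. The HA tag allows antibody-based detection or pull-down of the expressed factor, though the record does not name a specific downstream application.
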