Features (pLannotate 1.2.2; 36 found; start..end, strand, type, name):
      3..89      -  CDS            traI (fragment): TRAI6_ECOLX - Experimental evidence at protein level: Swiss-Prot protein existence level 1. The initiation process of transfer DNA synthesis requires the interaction of at least three plasmid-specific components (TraH, I, and J) at the transfer origin resulting in the assembly of a specialised nucleoprotein complex - the relaxosome. Site- and strand-specific cleavage at the transfer origin is dependent on TraI and TraJ. From Escherichia coli.
    127..498     -  CDS            traJ: oriT-recognizing protein; traJ
    531..640     -  oriT           oriT: incP origin of transfer
    772..962     +  rep_origin     ori (fragment): high-copy-number ColE1/pMB1/pBR322/pUC origin of replication
   1321..1971    -  CDS            TetR: tetracycline resistance regulatory protein; tetR
   2077..2326    +  CDS            TcR (fragment): tetracycline efflux protein; tetA; confers resistance to tetracycline
   2436..2460    -  misc_feature   RB T-DNA repeat: right border repeat from nopaline C58 T-DNA
   2490..2508    +  misc_feature   MCS (fragment): pUC18/19 multiple cloning site
   2559..2904    +  promoter       CaMV 35S promoter: strong constitutive promoter from cauliflower mosaic virus
   2856..2902    +  promoter       minimal CaMV 35S promoter: minimal 35S promoter from cauliflower mosaic virus
   2914..2932    -  misc_feature   MCS (fragment): pUC18/19 multiple cloning site
   2943..3458    +  CDS            P19_TBSVC: Experimental evidence at protein level: Swiss-Prot protein existence level 1. Acts as a suppressor of RNA-mediated gene silencing, also known as post-transcriptional gene silencing (PTGS), a mechanism of plant viral defense that limits the accumulation of viral RNAs. Binds to short interfering RNAs (siRNAs) with high affinity. Acts as a molecular caliper to specifically select siRNAs based on the length of the duplex region of the RNA (By similarity). From Tomato bushy stunt virus (strain Cherry) (TBSV).
   3531..3707    +  polyA_signal   CaMV poly(A) signal: cauliflower mosaic virus polyadenylation signal
   4210..4551    +  promoter       CaMV 35S promoter: strong constitutive promoter from cauliflower mosaic virus
   4577..4601    +  protein_bind   attB1: mutant version of attB; recombination site for the Gateway® BP reaction BP Clonase™
   4688..4921    +  CDS            SPL3 (fragment): SPL3_ARATH - Experimental evidence at protein level: Swiss-Prot protein existence level 1. Trans-acting factor that binds specifically to the consensus nucleotide sequence 5'-TNCGTACAA-3' of AP1 promoter. Binds specifically to the 5'-GTAC-3' core sequence. Promotes both vegetative phase change and flowering. Regulates phase-specific patterns of leaf epidermal differentiation and flowering time, but does not seem to affect leaf shape. From Arabidopsis thaliana (Mouse-ear cress).
   5604..5628    -  protein_bind   attB2: mutant version of attB; recombination site for the Gateway® BP reaction BP Clonase™
   5657..5746    +  CDS            3xHA: three tandem HA epitope tags
   5780..6032    +  terminator     NOS terminator: nopaline synthase terminator and poly(A) signal
   6461..6713    -  terminator     NOS terminator: nopaline synthase terminator and poly(A) signal
   6737..7165    -  CDS            nos (fragment): DHNO_AGRT7 - Protein inferred from homology: Swiss-Prot protein existence level 3. From Agrobacterium tumefaciens (strain T37).
   7181..8206    -  CDS            HygR: aminoglycoside phosphotransferase from E. coli; aph(4)-Ia; confers resistance to hygromycin
   8216..8560    -  promoter       CaMV 35S promoter: strong constitutive promoter from cauliflower mosaic virus
   8217..8263    -  promoter       minimal CaMV 35S promoter: minimal 35S promoter from cauliflower mosaic virus
   8666..8821    +  CDS            lacZα (fragment) (sequence partly withheld): LacZα fragment of β-galactosidase; lacZ fragment
   8819..9119    +  rep_origin     M13 ori (fragment) (sequence partly withheld): M13 bacteriophage origin of replication; arrow indicates direction of (+) strand synthesis
   9120..9250    +  CDS            lacI (fragment): lac repressor; lacI; The lac repressor binds to the lac operator to inhibit transcription in E. coli. This inhibition can be relieved by adding lactose or isopropyl-β-D-thiogalactopyranoside (IPTG).
   9304..9328    -  misc_feature   LB T-DNA repeat: left border repeat from nopaline C58 T-DNA
  10785..10904   -  CDS            tetR (fragment): TETR1_ECOLX - Experimental evidence at protein level: Swiss-Prot protein existence level 1. TetR is the repressor of the tetracycline resistance element; its N-terminal region forms a helix-turn-helix structure and binds DNA. Binding of tetracycline to TetR reduces the repressor affinity for the tetracycline resistance gene (tetA) promoter operator sites. From Escherichia coli.
  10924..12072   -  CDS            trfA: trans-acting replication protein that binds to and activates oriV
  12371..13165   -  CDS            KanR: aminoglycoside phosphotransferase; aphA-3; confers resistance to kanamycin
  13357..14124   +  mobile_element IS1: prokaryotic transposable element IS1
  14133..14282   -  CDS            satA (fragment): STA_BACSU - Also known as yyaR. Experimental evidence at protein level: Swiss-Prot protein existence level 1. Involved in resistance to streptothricin, a broad-spectrum antibiotic produced by streptomycetes. Detoxifies streptothricin via acetylation of the beta amino group of the first beta-lysyl moiety of streptothricin. From Bacillus subtilis (strain 168).
  14281..14475   -  CDS            satA (fragment): STA_BACSU - Also known as yyaR. Experimental evidence at protein level: Swiss-Prot protein existence level 1. Involved in resistance to streptothricin, a broad-spectrum antibiotic produced by streptomycetes. Detoxifies streptothricin via acetylation of the beta amino group of the first beta-lysyl moiety of streptothricin. From Bacillus subtilis (strain 168).
  14478..14753   -  CDS            klaC (fragment): KLAC_ECOLX - Also known as telB. Protein predicted: Swiss-Prot protein existence level 4. Belongs to the kla operon, which is associated with cryptic tellurite resistance, and IncW plasmid fertility inhibition. From Escherichia coli.
  14817..15448   -  rep_origin     oriV: incP origin of replication
>Addgene plasmid #126360 | pGWB14-LYX142 | addgene full sequence | sequence record 247499 | Addgene NGS Result
TCGGTCTTGCCTTGCTCGTCGGTGATGTACTTCACCAGCTCCGCGAAGTCGCTCTTCTTGATGGAGCGCA
TGGGGACGTGCTTGGCAATCACGCGCACCCCCCGGCCGTTTTAGCGGCTAAAAAAGTCATGGCTCTGCCC
TCGGGCGGACCACGCCCATCATGACCTTGCCAAGCTCGTCCTGCTTCTCTTCGATCTTCGCCAGCAGGGC
GAGGATCGTGGCATCACCGAACCGCGCCGTGCGCGGGTCGTCGGTGAGCCAGAGTTTCAGCAGGCCGCCC
AGGCGGCCCAGGTCGCCATTGATGCGGGCCAGCTCGCGGACGTGCTCATAGTCCACGACGCCCGTGATTT
TGTAGCCCTGGCCGACGGCCAGCAGGTAGGCCGACAGGCTCATGCCGGCCGCCGCCGCCTTTTCCTCAAT
CGCTCTTCGTTCGTCTGGAAGGCAGTACACCTTGATAGGTGGGCTGCCCTTCCTGGTTGGCTTGGTTTCA
TCAGCCATCCGCTTGCCCTCATCTGTTACGCCGGCGGTAGCCGGCCAGCCTCGCAGAGCAGGATTCCCGT
TGAGCACCGCCAGGTGCGAATAAGGGACAGTGAAGAAGGAACACCCGCTCGCGGGTGGGCCTACTTCACC
TATCCTGCCCGGCTGACGCCGTTGGATACACCAAGGAAAGTCTACACGAACCCTTTGGCAAAATCCTGTA
TATCGTGCGAAAAAGGATGGATATACCGAAAAAATCGCTATAATGACCCCGAAGCAGGGTTATGCAGCGG
AAAAGCGCCACGCTTCCCGAAGGGAGAAAGGCGGACAGGTATCCGGTAAGCGGCAGGGTCGGAACAGGAG
AGCGCACGAGGGAGCTTCCAGGGGGAAACGCCTGGTATCTTTATAGTCCTGTCGGGTTTCGCCACCTCTG
ACTTGAGCGTCGATTTTTGTGATGCTCGTCAGGGGGGCGGAGCCTATGGAAAAACGCCAGCAACGCGGCC
TTTTTACGGTTCCTGGCCTTTTGCTGGCCTTTTGCTCACATGTTCTTTCCTGCGTTATCCCCTGATTCTG
TGGATAACCGTATTACCGCCTTTGAGTGAGCTGATACCGCTCGCCGCAGCCGAACGACCGAGCGCAGCGA
GTCAGTGAGCGAGGAAGCGGAAGAGCGCCAGAAGGCCGCCAGAGAGGCCGAGCGCGGCCGTGAGGCTTGG
ACGCTAGGGCAGGGCATGAAAAAGCCCGTAGCGGGCTGCTACGGGCGTCTGACGCGGTGGAAAGGGGGAG
GGGATGTTGTCTACATGGCTCTGCTGTAGTGAGTGGGTTGCGCTCCGGCAGCGGTCCTGATCAATCGTCA
CCCTTTCTCGGTCCTTCAACGTTCCTGACAACGAGCCTCCTTTTCGCCAATCCATCGACAATCACCGCGA
GTCCCTGCTCGAACGCTGCGTCCGGACCGGCTTCGTCGAAGGCGTCTATCGCGGCCCGCAACAGCGGCGA
GAGCGGAGCCTGTTCAACGGTGCCGCCGCGCTCGCCGGCATCGCTGTCGCCGGCCTGCTCCTCAAGCACG
GCCCCAACAGTGAAGTAGCTGATTGTCATCAGCGCATTGACGGCGTCCCCGGCCGAAAAACCCGCCTCGC
AGAGGAAGCGAAGCTGCGCGTCGGCCGTTTCCATCTGCGGTGCGCCCGGTCGCGTGCCGGCATGGATGCG
CGCGCCATCGCGGTAGGCGAGCAGCGCCTGCCTGAAGCTGCGGGCATTCCCGATCAGAAATGAGCGCCAG
TCGTCGTCGGCTCTCGGCACCGAATGCGTATGATTCTCCGCCAGCATGGCTTCGGCCAGTGCGTCGAGCA
GCGCCCGCTTGTTCCTGAAGTGCCAGTAAAGCGCCGGCTGCTGAACCCCCAACCGTTCCGCCAGTTTGCG
TGTCGTCAGACCGTCTACGCCGACCTCGTTCAACAGGTCCAGGGCGGCACGGATCACTGTATTCGGCTGC
AACTTTGTCATGCTTGACACTTTATCACTGATAAACATAATATGTCCACCAACTTATCAGTGATAAAGAA
TCCGCGCGTTCAATCGGACCAGCGGAGGCTGGTCCGGAGGCCAGACGTGAAACCCAACATACCCCTGATC
GTAATTCTGAGCACTGTCGCGCTCGACGCTGTCGGCATCGGCCTGATTATGCCGGTGCTGCCGGGCCTCC
TGCGCGATCTGGTTCACTCGAACGACGTCACCGCCCACTATGGCATTCTGCTGGCGCTGTATGCGTTGGT
GCAATTTGCCTGCGCACCTGTGCTGGGCGCGCTGTCGGATCGTTTCGGGCGGCGGCCAATCTTGCTCGTC
TCGCTGGCCGGCGCCAGATCTGGGGAACCCTGTGGTTGGCATGCACATACAAATGGACGAACGGATAAAC
CTTTTCACGCCCTTTTAAATATCCGATTATTCTAATAAACGCTCTTTTCTCTTAGGTTTACCCGCCAATA
TATCCTGTCAAACACTGATAGTTTAAACGTTGCGATTAAGAATTCGAGCTCGGTACCCCCCTACTCCAAA
AATGTCAAAGATACAGTCTCAGAAGACCAAAGGGCTATTGAGACTTTTCAACAAAGGGTAATTTCGGGAA
ACCTCCTCGGATTCCATTGCCCAGCTATCTGTCACTTCATCGAAAGGACAGTAGAAAAGGAAGGTGGCTC
CTACAAATGCCATCATTGCGATAAAGGAAAGGCTATCATTCAAGATGCCTCTGCCGACAGTGGTCCCAAA
GATGGACCCCCACCCACGAGGAGCATCGTGGAAAAAGAAGACGTTCCAACCACGTCTTCAAAGCAAGTGG
ATTGATGTGACATCTCCACTGACGTAAGGGATGACGCACAATCCCACTATCCTTCGCAAGACCCTTCCTC
TATATAAGGAAGTTCATTTCATTTGGAGAGGACAGCCCAAGCTTCGACTCTAGAGGATCCCCTTAAATCG
ATATGGAACGAGCTATACAAGGAAACGACGCTAGGGAACAAGCTAACAGTGAACGTTGGGATGGAGGATC
AGGAGGTACCACTTCTCCCTTCAAACTTCCTGACGAAAGTCCGAGTTGGACTGAGTGGCGGCTACATAAC
GATGAGACGAATTCGAATCAAGATAATCCCCTTGGTTTCAAGGAAAGCTGGGGTTTCGGGAAAGTTGTAT
TTAAGAGATATCTCAGATACGACAGGACGGAAGCTTCACTGCACAGAGTCCTTGGATCTTGGACGGGAGA
TTCGGTTAACTATGCAGCATCTCGATTTTTCGGTTTCGACCAGATCGGATGTACCTATAGTATTCGGTTT
CGAGGAGTTAGTATCACCGTTTCTGGAGGGTCTCGAACTCTTCAGCATCTCTGTGAGATGGCAATTCGGT
CTAAGCAAGAACTGCTACAGCTTGCCCCAATCGAAGTGGAAAGTAATGTATCAAGAGGATGCCCTGAAGG
TACTCAAACCTTCGAAAAAGAAAGCGAGTAAGTCGAGGGCGAGCTCGAATTCGGTACGCTGAAATCACCA
GTCTCTCTCTACAAATCTATCTCTCTCTATTTTCTCCATAAATAATGTGTGAGTAGTTTCCCGATAAGGG
AAATTAGGGTTCTTATAGGGTTTCGCTCATGTGTTGAGCATATAAGAAACCCTTAGTATGTATTTGTATT
TGTAAAATACTTCTATCAATAAAATTTCTAATTCCTAAAACCAAAATCCAGTACTAAAATCCAGATCTCC
CTGCAGGTCCCCAGATTAGCCTTTTCAATTTCAGAAAGAATGCTAACCCACAGATGGTTAGAGAGGCTTA
CGCAGCAGGTCTCATCAAGACGATCTACCCGAGCAATAATCTCCAGGAAATCAAATACCTTCCCAAGAAG
GTTAAAGATGCAGTCAAAAGATTCAGGACTAACTGCATCAAGAACACAGAGAAAGATATATTTCTCAAGA
TCAGAAGTACTATTCCAGTATGGACGATTCAAGGCTTGCTTCACAAACCAAGGCAAGTAATAGAGATTGG
AGTCTCTAAAAAGGTAGTTCCCACTGAATCAAAGGCCATGGAGTCAAAGATTCAAATAGAGGACCTAACA
GAACTCGCCGTAAAGACTGGCGAACAGTTCATACAGAGTCTCTTACGACTCAATGACAAGAAGAAAATCT
TCGTCAACATGGTGGAGCACGACACACTTGTCTACTCCAAAAATATCAAAGATACAGTCTCAGAAGACCA
AAGGGCAATTGAGACTTTTCAACAAAGGGTAATATCCGGAAACCTCCTCGGATTCCATTGCCCAGCTATC
TGTCACTTTATTGTGAAGATAGTGGAAAAGGAAGGTGGCTCCTACAAATGCCATCATTGCGATAAAGGAA
AGGCCATCGTTGAAGATGCCTCTGCCGACAGTGGTCCCAAAGATGGACCCCCACCCACGAGGAGCATCGT
GGAAAAAGAAGACGTTCCAACCACGTCTTCAAAGCAAGTGGATTGATGTGATATCTCCACTGACGTAAGG
GATGACGCACAATCCCACTATCCTTCGCAAGACCCTTCCTCTATATAAGGAAGTTCATTTCATTTGGAGA
GAACACGGGGGACTCTAGAGTTATCAACAAGTTTGTACAAAAAAGCAGGCTCCACCACTAGTATGGAATC
ATCATCATCATCATCCTCCTCATCTAAGAGGGCAAAAGCACCTGGCAATATTGCTCAAGTAGCTCATTGC
TTGGTTGATGGATGTAATGCAGACCTCAGTCAATGCAGAGAGTATCACCGCCGCCATAAAGTTTGTGAGG
TCCATTCAAAGACTGCCAAAGTCACCATTGCGGGTCGAGACCAACGCTTCTGTCAGCAATGCAGCAGGTT
TCATTCCTTGGTAGAGTTTGATGATGGAAAGAGAAGCTGCCGGAAACGTCTTGATGGACATAACAGGCGT
CGAAGGAAACCTCAGCCTGATTCTATGGCCAGAACTTCTGGATTACTTTTTACCGGCCAGCAAGGGACGA
AACTTCTGTCATTTAGCAGTCAACAAATTTTTCCAAGTGCAGCTGCATGGGCTGGCGTAGTCAAAACGGA
CAGCGACATGGTATTATACAACAACCAATCGCATATAAATTGCATGGACAATCAAAACTCGTTCCCTGAT
TCTTCAGCTTGTAGCTACAAAGGAGGAAATCAATTCCAGTTCATGCAAGGCAGTGACCATAGTCTCCCTG
AAGCTTCAATCTGCCAGCCACTTGTTGATCATGCCAATTCTGCAGCAGCAGCAGTTTCTAGCAGCGGACA
AAAGATCTTCTCCAGTGGATTGAACGAAATTGTGGACTCTGATCGTGCTCTCTCTCTTCTGTCATCAGCA
CCCGCTGTAACTAGGGAGATTGGTTTTAGTCACATGGTGCAGCAGCCTGCTTCTATCCCCCGGCCCCAGT
CACAATCCGTCGCTCATAGCCTACACTATGGTGGTCTAAGCCAGTACCCTTTTGCTCAAGATTTCAATAG
CCAACCTCAAGATTCTGCTGCAGATTCACATGTTAGCAACAACAGCTCTCTGCATTTCCATGATATGTTA
CAAAATGGACCAGATGGATCATCTACAAGTGCTGGCTGTGAGCAAACACTAGCCTTTATGTGGGACCCCG
GGGACCCAGCTTTCTTGTACAAAGTGGTTGATAACAGCGGGTTAATTAACATCTTTTACCCATACGATGT
TCCTGACTATGCGGGCTATCCCTATGACGTCCCGGACTATGCAGGATCCTATCCATATGACGTTCCAGAT
TACGCTGCTCAGTGCAGCGCTTAGAGCTCGAATTTCCCCGATCGTTCAAACATTTGGCAATAAAGTTTCT
TAAGATTGAATCCTGTTGCCGGTCTTGCGATGATTATCATATAATTTCTGTTGAATTACGTTAAGCATGT
AATAATTAACATGTAATGCATGACGTTATTTATGAGATGGGTTTTTATGATTAGAGTCCCGCAATTATAC
ATTTAATACGCGATAGAAAACAAAATATAGCGCGCAAACTAGGATAAATTATCGCGCGCGGTGTCATCTA
TGTTACTAGATCGGGAATTAGCTTCATCAACGCAAGACATGCGCACGACCGTCTGACAGGAGAGGAATTT
CCGACGAGCACAGAAAGGACTTGCTCTTGGACGTAGGCCTATTTCTCAGGCACATGTATCAAGTGTTCGG
ACGTGGGTTTTCGATGGTGTATCAGCCGCCGCCAACTGGGAGATGAGGAGGCTTTCTTGGGGGGCAGTCA
GCAGTTCATTTCACAAGACAGAGGAACTTGTAAGGAGATGCACTGATTTATCTTGGCGCAAACCAGCAGG
ACGAATTAGTGGGAATAGCCCGCGAATATCTAAGTTATGCCTGTCGGCATGAGCAGAAACTTCCAATTCG
AAACAGTTTGGAGAGGTTGTTTTTGGGCATACCTTTTGTTAGTCAGCCTCTCGATTGCTCATCGTCATTA
CACAGTACCGAAGTTTGATCGATCTAGTAACATAGATGACACCGCGCGCGATAATTTATCCTAGTTTGCG
CGCTATATTTTGTTTTCTATCGCGTATTAAATGTATAATTGCGGGACTCTAATCATAAAAACCCATCTCA
TAAATAACGTCATGCATTACATGTTAATTATTACATGCTTAACGTAATTCAACAGAAATTATATGATAAT
CATCGCAAGACCGGCAACAGGATTCAATCTTAAGAAACTTTATTGCCAAATGTTTGAACGATCTGCTTCG
ACGCACTCCTTCTTTACTCCACCATCTCGTCCTTATTGAAAACGTGGGTAGCACCAAAACGAATCAAGTC
GCTGGAACTGAAGTTACCAATCACGCTGGATGATTTGCCAGTTGGATTAATCTTGCCTTTCCCCGCATGA
ATAATATTGATGAATGCATGCGTGAGGGGTATTTCGATTTTGGCAATAGCTGCAATTGCCGCGACATCCT
CCAACGAGCATAATTCTTCAGAAAAATAGCGATGTTCCATGTTGTCAGGGCATGCATGATGCACGTTATG
AGGTGACGGTGCTAGGCAGTATTCCCTCAAAGTTTCATAGTCAGTATCATATTCATCATTGCATTCCTGC
AAGAGAGAATTGAGACGCAATCCACACGCTGCGGCAACCTTCCGGCGTTCGTGGTCTATTTGCTCTTGGA
CGTTGCAAACGTAAGTGTTGGATCCCGGTCGGCATCTACTCTATTCCTTTGCCCTCGGACGAGTGCTGGG
GCGTCGGTTTCCACTATCGGCGAGTACTTCTACACAGCCATCGGTCCAGACGGCCGCGCTTCTGCGGGCG
ATTTGTGTACGCCCGACAGTCCCGGCTCCGGATCGGACGATTGCGTCGCATCGACCCTGCGCCCAAGCTG
CATCATCGAAATTGCCGTCAACCAAGCTCTGATAGAGTTGGTCAAGACCAATGCGGAGCATATACGCCCG
GAGCCGCGGCGATCCTGCAAGCTCCGGATGCCTCCGCTCGAAGTAGCGCGTCTGCTGCTCCATACAAGCC
AACCACGGCCTCCAGAAGAAGATGTTGGCGACCTCGTATTGGGAATCCCCGAACATCGCCTCGCTCCAGT
CAATGACCGCTGTTATGCGGCCATTGTCCGTCAGGACATTGTTGGAGCCGAAATCCGCGTGCACGAGGTG
CCGGACTTCGGGGCAGTCCTCGGCCCAAAGCATCAGCTCATCGAGAGCCTGCGCGACGGACGCACTGACG
GTGTCGTCCATCACAGTTTGCCAGTGATACACATGGGGATCAGCAATCGCGCATATGAAATCACGCCATG
TAGTGTATTGACCGATTCCTTGCGGTCCGAATGGGCCGAACCCGCTCGTCTGGCTAAGATCGGCCGCAGC
GATCGCATCCATGGCCTCCGCGACCGGCTGCAGAACAGCGGGCAGTTCGGTTTCAGGCAGGTCTTGCAAC
GTGACACCCTGTGCACGGCGGGAGATGCAATAGGTCAGGCTCTCGCTGAATTCCCCAATGTCAAGCACTT
CCGGAATCGGGAGCGCGGCCGATGCAAAGTGCCGATAAACATAACGATCTTTGTAGAAACCATCGGCGCA
GCTATTTACCCGCAGGACATATCCACGCCCTCCTACATCGAAGCTGAAAGCACGAGATTCTTCGCCCTCC
GAGAGCTGCATCAGGTCGGAGACGCTGTCGAACTTTTCGATCAGAAACTTCTCGACAGACGTCGCGGTGA
GTTCAGGCTTTTTCATATCGGGGTCGTCCTCTCCAAATGAAATGAACTTCCTTATATAGAGGAAGGGTCT
TGCGAAGGATAGTGGGATTGTGCGTCATCCCTTACGTCAGTGGAGATATCACATCAATCCACTTGCTTTG
AAGACGTGGTTGGAACGTCTTCTTTTTCCACGATGCTCCTCGTGGGTGGGGGTCCATCTTTGGGACCACT
GTCGGCAGAGGCATCTTGAACGATAGCCTTTCCTTTATCGCAATGATGGCATTTGTAGGTGCCACCTTCC
TTTTCTACTGTCCTTTTGATGAAGTGACAGATAGCTGGGCAATGGAATCCGAGGAGGTTTCCCGATATTA
CCCTTTGTTGAAAAGTCTCAATAGCCCTTTGGTCTTCTGAGACTGTATCTTTGATATTCTTGGAGTAGAC
GAGAGTGTCGTGCTCCACCATGTTGACGGATCTCTAGGACGCGTCCTAGAAGCTAATTCACTGGCCGTCG
TTTTACAACGTCGTGACTGGGAAAACCCTGGCGTTACCCAACTTAATCGCCTTGCAGCACATCCCCCTTT
CGCCAGCTGGCGTAATAGCGAAGAGGCCCGCACCGATCGCCCTTCCCAACAGTTGCGCAGCCTGAATG
[44 nt withheld, positions 8819-8862]
C
[141 nt withheld, positions 8864-9004]
CCTTTGACGTTGGAGTCCACGTTCTTT
[37 nt withheld, positions 9032-9068]
ACCCTATCTCGGGCTATTCTTTTGATTTATAAGGGATTTTGCCGATTTCGGAACCACCATCAAACAGGAT
TTTCGCCTGCTGGGGCAAACCAGCGTGGACCGCTTGCTGCAACTCTCTCAGGGCCAGGCGGTGAAGGGCA
ATCAGCTGTTGCCCGTCTCACTGGTGAAAAGAAAAACCACCCCAGTACATTAAAAACGTCCGCAATGTGT
TATTAAGTTGTCTAAGCGTCAATTTGTTTACACCACAATATATCCTGCCACCAGCCAGCCAACAGCTCCC
CGACCGGCAGCTCGGCACAAAATCACCACTCGATACAGGCAGCCCATCAGTCCGGGACGGCGTCAGCGGG
AGAGCCGTTGTAAGGCGGCAGACTTTGCTCATGTTACCGATGCTATTCGGAAGAACGGCAACTAAGCTGC
CGGGTTTGAAACACGGATGATCTCGCGGAGGGTAGCATGTTGATTGTAACGATGACAGAGCGTTGCTGCC
TGTGATCAAATATCATCTCCCTCGCAGAGATCCGAATTATCAGCCTTCTTATTCATTTCTCGCTTAACCG
TGACAGGCTGTCGATCTTGAGAACTATGCCGACATAATAGGAAATCGCTGGATAAAGCCGCTGAGGAAGC
TGAGTGGCGCTATTTCTTTAGAAGTGAACGTTGACGATATCAACTCCCCTATCCATTGCTCACCGAATGG
TACAGGTCGGGGACCCGAAGTTCCGACTGTCGGCCTGATGCATCCCCGGCTGATCGACCCCAGATCTGGG
GCTGAGAAAGCCCAGTAAGGAAACAACTGTAGGTTCGAGTCGCGAGATCCCCCGGAACCAAAGGAAGTAG
GTTAAACCCGCTCCGATCAGGCCGAGCCACGCCAGGCCGAGAACATTGGTTCCTGTAGGCATCGGGATTG
GCGGATCAAACACTAAAGCTACTGGAACGAGCAGAAGTCCTCCGGCCGCCAGTTGCCAGGCGGTAAAGGT
GAGCAGAGGCACGGGAGGTTGCCACTTGCGGGTCAGCACGGTTCCGAACGCCATGGAAACCGCCCCCGCC
AGGCCCGCTGCGACGCCGACAGGATCTAGCGCTGCGTTTGGTGTCAACACCAACAGCGCCACGCCCGCAG
TTCCGCAAATAGCCCCCAGGACCGCCATCAATCGTATCGGGCTACCTAGCAGAGCGGCAGAGATGAACAC
GACCATCAGCGGCTGCACAGCGCCTACCGTCGCCGCGACCCCGCCCGGCAGGCGGTAGACCGAAATAAAC
AACAAGCTCCAGAATAGCGAAATATTAAGTGCGCCGAGGATGAAGATGCGCATCCACCAGATTCCCGTTG
GAATCTGTCGGACGATCATCACGAGCAATAAACCCGCCGGCAACGCCCGCAGCAGCATACCGGCGACCCC
TCGGCCTCGCTGTTCGGGCTCCACGAAAACGCCGGACAGATGCGCCTTGTGAGCGTCCTTGGGGCCGTCC
TCCTGTTTGAAGACCGACAGCCCAATGATCTCGCCGTCGATGTAGGCGCCGAATGCCACGGCATCTCGCA
ACCGTTCAGCGAACGCCTCCATGGGCTTTTTCTCCTCGTGCTCGTAAACGGACCCGAACATCTCTGGAGC
TTTCTTCAGGGCCGACAATCGGATCTCGCGGAAATCCTGCACGTCGGCCGCTCCAAGCCGTCGAATCTGA
GCCTTAATCACAATTGTCAATTTTAATCCTCTGTTTATCGGCAGTTCGTAGAGCGCGCCGTGCGTCCCGA
GCGATACTGAGCGAAGCAAGTGCGTCGAGCAGTGCCCGCTTGTTCCTGAAATGCCAGTAAAGCGCTGGCT
GCTGAACCCCCAGCCGGAACTGACCCCACAAGGCCCTAGCGTTTGCAATGCACCAGGTCATCATTGACCC
AGGCGTGTTCCACCAGGCCGCTGCCTCGCAACTCTTCGCAGGCTTCGCCGACCTGCTCGCGCCACTTCTT
CACGCGGGTGGAATCCGATCCGCACATGAGGCGGAAGGTTTCCAGCTTGAGCGGGTACGGCTCCCGGTGC
GAGCTGAAATAGTCGAACATCCGTCGGGCCGTCGGCGACAGCTTGCGGTACTTCTCCCATATGAATTTCG
TGTAGTGGTCGCCAGCAAACAGCACGACGATTTCCTCGTCGATCAGGACCTGGCAACGGGACGTTTTCTT
GCCACGGTCCAGGACGCGGAAGCGGTGCAGCAGCGACACCGATTCCAGGTGCCCAACGCGGTCGGACGTG
AAGCCCATCGCCGTCGCCTGTAGGCGCGACAGGCATTCCTCGGCCTTCGTGTAATACCGGCCATTGATCG
ACCAGCCCAGGTCCTGGCAAAGCTCGTAGAACGTGAAGGTGATCGGCTCGCCGATAGGGGTGCGCTTCGC
GTACTCCAACACCTGCTGCCACACCAGTTCGTCATCGTCGGCCCGCAGCTCGACGCCGGTGTAGGTGATC
TTCACGTCCTTGTTGACGTGGAAAATGACCTTGTTTTGCAGCGCCTCGCGCGGGATTTTCTTGTTGCGCG
TGGTGAACAGGGCAGAGCGGGCCGTGTCGTTTGGCATCGCTCGCATCGTGTCCGGCCACGGCGCAATATC
GAACAAGGAAAGCTGCATTTCCTTGATCTGCTGCTTCGTGTGTTTCAGCAACGCGGCCTGCTTGGCCTCG
CTGACCTGTTTTGCCAGGTCCTCGCCGGCGGTTTTTCGCTTCTTGGTCGTCATAGTTCCTCGCGTGTCGA
TGGTCATCGACTTCGCCAAACCTGCCGCCTCCTGTTCGAGACGACGCGAACGCTCCACGGCGGCCGATGG
CGCGGGCAGGGCAGGGGGAGCCAGTTGCACGCTGTCGCGCTCGATCTTGGCCGTAGCTTGCTGGACCATC
GAGCCGACGGACTGGAAGGTTTCGCGGGGCGCACGCATGACGGTGCGGCTTGCGATGGTTTCGGCATCCT
CGGCGGAAAACCCCGCGTCGATCAGTTCTTGCCTGTATGCCTTCCGGTCAAACGTCCGATTCATTCACCC
TCCTTGCGGGATTGCCCCGACTCACGCCGGGGCAATGTGCCCTTATTCCTGATTTGACCCGCCTGGTGCC
TTGGTGTCCAGATAATCCACCTTATCGGCAATGAAGTCGGTCCCGTAGACCGTCTGGCCGTCCTTCTCGT
ACTTGGTATTCCGAATCTTGCCCTGCACGAATACCAGCGACCCCTTGCCCAAATACTTGCCGTGGGCCTC
GGCCTGAGAGCCAAAACACTTGATGCGGAAGAAGTCGGTGCGCTCCTGCTTGTCGCCGGCATCGTTGCGC
CACATCTAGGTACTAAAACAATTCATCCAGTAAAATATAATATTTTATTTTCTCCCAATCAGGCTTGATC
CCCAGTAAGTCAAAAAATAGCTCGACATACTGTTCTTCCCCGATATCCTCCCTGATCGACCGGACGCAGA
AGGCAATGTCATACCACTTGTCCGCCCTGCCGCTTCTCCCAAGATCAATAAAGCCACTTACTTTGCCATC
TTTCACAAAGATGTTGCTGTCTCCCAGGTCGCCGTGGGAAAAGACAAGTTCCTCTTCGGGCTTTTCCGTC
TTTAAAAAATCATACAGCTCGCGCGGATCTTTAAATGGAGTGTCTTCTTCCCAGTTTTCGCAATCCACAT
CGGCCAGATCGTTATTCAGTAAGTAATCCAATTCGGCTAAGCGGCTGTCTAAGCTATTCGTATAGGGACA
ATCCGATATGTCGATGGAGTGAAAGAGCCTGATGCACTCCGCATACAGCTCGATAATCTTTTCAGGGCTT
TGTTCATCTTCATACTCTTCCGAGCAAAGGACGCCATCGGCCTCACTCATGAGCAGATTGCTCCAGCCAT
CATGCCGTTCAAAGTGCAGGACCTTTGGAACAGGCAGCTTTCCTTCCAGCCATAGCATCATGTCCTTTTC
CCGTTCCACATCATAGGTGGTCCCTTTATACCGGCTGTCCGTCATTTTTAAATATAGGTTTTCATTTTCT
CCCACCAGCTTATATACCTTAGCAGGAGACATTCCTTCCGTATCTTTTACGCAGCGGTATTTTTCGATCA
GTTTTTTCAATTCCGGTGATATTCTCATTTTAGCCATTTATTATTTCCTTCCTCTTTTCTACAGTATTTA
AAGATACCCCAAGAAGCTAATTATAACAAGACGAACTCCAATTCACTGTTCCTTGCATTCTAAAACCTTA
AATACCAGAAAACAGCTTTTTCAAAGTTGTTTTCAAAGTTGGCGTATAACATAGTATCGACGGAGCCGAT
TTTGAAACCACAATTATGGGTGATGCTGCCAACTTACTGATTTAGTGTATGATGGTGTTTTTGAGGTGCT
CCAGTGGCTTCTGTTTCTATCAGCTGTCCCTCCTGTTCAGCTACTGACGGGGTGGTGCGTAACGGCAAAA
GCACCGCCGGACATCAGCGCTATCTCTGCTCTCACTGCCGTAAAACATGGCAACTGCAGTTCACTTACAC
CGCTTCTCAACCCGGTACGCACCAGAAAATCATTGATATGGCCATGAATGGCGTTGGATGCCGGGCAACA
GCCCGCATTATGGGCGTTGGCCTCAACACGATTTTACGTCACTTAAAAAACTCAGGCCGCAGTCGGTAAC
CTCGCGCATACAGCCGGGCAGTGACGTCATCGTCTGCGCGGAAATGGACGAACAGTGGGGCTATGTCGGG
GCTAAATCGCGCCAGCGCTGGCTGTTTTACGCGTATGACAGTCTCCGGAAGACGGTTGTTGCGCACGTAT
TCGGTGAACGCACTATGGCGACGCTGGGGCGTCTTATGAGCCTGCTGTCACCCTTTGACGTGGTGATATG
GATGACGGATGGCTGGCCGCTGTATGAATCCCGCCTGAAGGGAAAGCTGCACGTAATCAGCAAGCGATAT
ACGCAGCGAATTGAGCGGCATAACCTGAATCTGAGGCAGCACCTGGCACGGCTGGGACGGAAGTCGCTGT
CGTTCTCAAAATCGGTGGAGCTGCATGACAAAGTCATCGGGCATTATCTGAACATAAAACACTATCAATA
AGTTGGAGTCATTACCCAATTATGATAGAATTTACAAGCTATAAGGTTATTGTCCTGGGTTTCAAGCATT
AGTCCATGCAAGTTTTTATGCTTTGCCCATTCTATAGATATATTGATAAGCGCGCTGCCTATGCCTTGCC
CCCTGAAATCCTTACATACGGCGATATCTTCTATATAAAAGATATATTATCTTATCAGTATTGTCAATAT
ATTCAAGGCAATCTGCCTCCTCATCCTCTTCATCCTCTTCGTCTTGGTAGCTTTTTAAATATGGCGCTTC
ATAGAGTAATTCTGTAAAGGTCCAATTCTCGTTTTCATACCTCGGTATAATCTTACCTATCACCTCAAAT
GGTTCGCTGGGTTTATCGCACCCCCGAACACGAGCACGGCACCCGCGACCACTATGCCAAGAATGCCCAA
GGTAAAAATTGCCGGCCCCGCCATGAAGTCCGTGAATGCCCCGACGGCCGAAGTGAAGGGCAGGCCGCCA
CCCAGGCCGCCGCCCTCACTGCCCGGCACCTGGTCGCTGAATGTCGATGCCAGCACCTGCGGCACGTCAA
TGCTTCCGGGCGTCGCGCTCGGGCTGATCGCCCATCCCGTTACTGCCCCGATCCCGGCAATGGCAAGGAC
TGCCAGCGCTGCCATTTTTGGGGTGAGGCCGTTCGCGGCCGAGGGGCGCAGCCCCTGGGGGGATGGGAGG
CCCGCGTTAGCGGGCCGGGAGGGTTCGAGAAGGGGGGGCACCCCCCTTCGGCGTGCGCGGTCACGCGCAC
AGGGCGCAGCCCTGGTTAAAAACAAGGTTTATAAATATTGGTTTAAAAGCAGGTTAAAAGACAGGTTAGC
GGTGGCCGAAAAACGGGCGGAAACCCTTGCAAATGCTGGATTTTCTGCCTGTGGACAGCCCCTCAAATGT
CAATAGGTGCGCCCCTCATCTGTCAGCACTCTGCCCCTCAAGTGTCAAGGATCGCGCCCCTCATCTGTCA
GTAGTCGCGCCCCTCAAGTGTCAATACCGCAGGGCACTTATCCCCAGGCTTGTCCACATCATCTGTGGGA
AACTCGCGTAAAATCAGGCGTTTTCGCCGATTTGCGAGGCTGGCCAGCTCCACGTCGCCGGCCGAAATCG
AGCCTGCCCCTCATCTGTCAACGCCGCGCCGGGTGAGTCGGCCCCTCAAGTGTCAACGTCCGCCCCTCAT
CTGTCAGTGAGGGCCAAGTTTTCCGCGAGGTATCCACAACGCCGGCGGCCGCGGTGTCTCGCACACGGCT
TCGACGGCGTTTCTGGCGCGTTTGCAGGGCCATAGACGGCCGCCAGCCCAGCGGCGAGGGCAACCAGCCC
GGTGAGCGTCGGAAAGGCGC
